Addgene plasmid #190152: pCMV-Vamp3-pHluorin
Purpose: Expresses (pH-sensitive) super ecliptic pHluorin-tagged rat Vamp3 for imaging exocytosis
Depositing lab: Brad Zuchero. Depositing organization: Stanford University. Publication: CNS myelination requires VAMP2/3-mediated membrane expansion in oligodendrocytes. Lam M, Takeo K, Almeida RG, Cooper MH, Wu K, Iyer M, Kantarci H, Zuchero JB. Nat Commun. 2022 Sep 23;13(1):5583. doi: 10.1038/s41467-022-33200-4. PubMed 36151203.
Backbone
  Vector backbone: pBZ-167 AAV CMV promoter base vector
  Backbone manufacturer: Zuchero lab
  Backbone size w/o insert (bp): 4561
  Total vector size (bp): 5640
  Vector type: Mammalian Expression, AAV
Growth in bacteria
  Bacterial resistance: Ampicillin, 100 μg/mL
  Growth temperature: 37°C
  Growth strain: NEB Stable
  Growth instructions: Due to repetitive elements (AAV ITRs) we propagate using recombination-deficient bacteria, eg Stabl3 or NEB Stable. Alternatively it may be possible to use a standard bacterial strain and grow at 30C for longer, which may reduce recombination. Always fully sequence after propagation.
  Copy number: High Copy
Gene/Insert
  Gene/Insert name: Vamp3
  Species: R. norvegicus (rat)
  Insert size (bp): 309
  Entrez Gene: Vamp3 (a.k.a. D130027G05Rik, VAMP-3, ceb)
  Promoter: CMV
  Tag / fusion protein: superecliptic pHluorin (C terminal on insert)
  Cloning method: Ligation Independent Cloning
  Sequencing primers: 5′ cgcctggagacgccatcc; 3′ tattaggacaaggctggtgggcac
Resource information
  A portion of this plasmid was derived from a plasmid made by: Prof. Stephanie Gupton (UNC Chapel Hill)
Terms and licenses: Academic/Nonprofit Terms; Industry Terms: Not Available to Industry
Depositor comments: Vamp3-pHluorin was cloned from a construct kindly provided by Prof. Stephanie Gupton, from this paper: PMID: 29351997. Please visit https://www.biorxiv.org/content/10.1101/2022.07.08.498895v1 for bioRxiv preprint.
How to cite: pCMV-Vamp3-pHluorin was a gift from Brad Zuchero (Addgene plasmid # 190152 ; http://n2t.net/addgene:190152 ; RRID:Addgene_190152)
