[The description below was written by a language model from this plasmid's Addgene catalogue record and pLannotate feature annotations shown in this document.]
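Description:
pCMV-Vamp3-pHluorin is a mammalian expression plasmid built on an AAV transfer-vector backbone (a CMV promoter base vector from the depositing lab), so the expression cassette sits between AAV2 inverted terminal repeats and could in principle be packaged into recombinant AAV as well as transfected directly. In bacteria it is maintained by a high-copy ColE1/pUC-type origin and selected with ampicillin through the bla gene; an f1 origin is also present. The catalogue lists a total size of 5,640 bp, while the sequenced record is 5,626 nt. In that record the ITR downstream of the cassette is annotated in full, but the upstream one is detected only as two short fragments. This may reflect the difficulty of sequencing these repeats or a partial deletion, and the depositor notes that the ITRs are recombination-prone.

The payload is rat Vamp3 (309 bp; the annotation software matched it to the closely related mouse protein) fused at its C terminus to superecliptic pHluorin, a GFP variant that is nearly dark at acidic pH and brightly fluorescent at neutral pH. Transcription is driven by the human CMV immediate-early enhancer and promoter, followed by a chimeric intron region (CMV intron A and truncated β-globin intron fragments, with a short piece of β-globin exon sequence) of the kind commonly included to improve expression, and is terminated by the human growth hormone polyadenylation signal. Because Vamp3 is a vesicular SNARE whose C terminus faces the vesicle lumen, the pHluorin is quenched inside acidic vesicles and lights up when a vesicle fuses with the plasma membrane. The construct is therefore used for live imaging of individual exocytic events, and the associated work concerns VAMP2/3-dependent membrane expansion in oligodendrocytes during myelination. The Vamp3-pHluorin fusion was subcloned from a construct made by another laboratory.
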