Features (pLannotate 1.2.2; 18 found; start..end, strand, type, name):
     24..51      +  repeat_region  AAV2 ITR (fragment): inverted terminal repeat of adeno-associated virus serotype 2 inverted
     80..107     +  repeat_region  AAV2 ITR (fragment): inverted terminal repeat of adeno-associated virus serotype 2 inverted
    218..521     +  enhancer       CMV enhancer: human cytomegalovirus immediate early enhancer
    522..725     +  promoter       CMV promoter: human cytomegalovirus (CMV) immediate early promoter
    874..901     +  intron         CMV intron (fragment): modified intron A from human cytomegalovirus (CMV)
    906..1252    +  intron         β-globin intron (fragment): internally truncated intron from human β-globin
   1256..1303    +  CDS            HBB (fragment): HBB_COLGU - Experimental evidence at transcript level: Swiss-Prot protein existence level 2. Involved in oxygen transport from the lung to the various peripheral tissues. From Colobus guereza (Mantled guereza) (Eastern black-and-white colobus monkey).
   1336..1644    +  CDS            Vamp3: VAMP3_MOUSE - Also known as Syb3. Experimental evidence at protein level: Swiss-Prot protein existence level 1. SNARE involved in vesicular transport from the late endosomes to the trans-Golgi network. From Mus musculus (Mouse).
   1651..2367    +  CDS            superecliptic pHluorin: pH-sensitive mutant of green fluorescent protein (Ng et al., 2002) excited strongly by blue light at neutral pH but minimally fluorescent at acidic pH
   2385..2861    +  polyA_signal   hGH poly(A) signal: human growth hormone polyadenylation signal
   2901..3041    +  repeat_region  AAV2 ITR: inverted terminal repeat of adeno-associated virus serotype 2 inverted
   3046..3097    -  misc_feature   bom (fragment): basis of mobility region from pBR322
   3116..3571    +  rep_origin     f1 ori (sequence partly withheld): f1 bacteriophage origin of replication; arrow indicates direction of (+) strand synthesis
   3572..3621    -  misc_feature   bom (fragment): basis of mobility region from pBR322
   3723..3758    -  CDS            rop (fragment): Rop protein, which maintains plasmids at low copy number; rop
   3853..3957    +  promoter       AmpR promoter: bla
   3958..4818    +  CDS            AmpR: β-lactamase; bla; confers resistance to ampicillin, carbenicillin, and related antibiotics
   4989..5577    +  rep_origin     ori: high-copy-number ColE1/pMB1/pBR322/pUC origin of replication
>Addgene plasmid #190152 | pCMV-Vamp3-pHluorin | addgene full sequence | sequence record 378602 | Addgene NGS Result
TTGCTCACATGTCCTGCAGGCAGCTGCGCGCTCGCTCGCTCACTGAGGCCGCCCGGGCGTCGGGCGACCT
TTGGTCGCCCGGCCTCAGTGAGCGAGCGAGCGCGCAGAGAGGGAGTGGCCAACTCCATCACTAGGGGTTC
CTGCGGCCGCACGCGTCTAGTTATTAATAGTAATCAATTACGGGGTCATTAGTTCATAGCCCATATATGG
AGTTCCGCGTTACATAACTTACGGTAAATGGCCCGCCTGGCTGACCGCCCAACGACCCCCGCCCATTGAC
GTCAATAATGACGTATGTTCCCATAGTAACGCCAATAGGGACTTTCCATTGACGTCAATGGGTGGAGTAT
TTACGGTAAACTGCCCACTTGGCAGTACATCAAGTGTATCATATGCCAAGTACGCCCCCTATTGACGTCA
ATGACGGTAAATGGCCCGCCTGGCATTATGCCCAGTACATGACCTTATGGGACTTTCCTACTTGGCAGTA
CATCTACGTATTAGTCATCGCTATTACCATGGTGATGCGGTTTTGGCAGTACATCAATGGGCGTGGATAG
CGGTTTGACTCACGGGGATTTCCAAGTCTCCACCCCATTGACGTCAATGGGAGTTTGTTTTGGCACCAAA
ATCAACGGGACTTTCCAAAATGTCGTAACAACTCCGCCCCATTGACGCAAATGGGCGGTAGGCGTGTACG
GTGGGAGGTCTATATAAGCAGAGCTCGTTTAGTGAACCGTCAGATCGCCTGGAGACGCCATCCACGCTGT
TTTGACCTCCATAGAAGACACCGGGACCGATCCAGCCTCCGCGGATTCGAATCCCGGCCGGGAACGGTGC
ATTGGAACGCGGATTCCCCGTGCCAAGAGTGACGTAAGTACCGCCTATAGAGTCTATAGGCCCACAAAAA
ATGCTTTCTTCTTTTAATATACTTTTTTGTTTATCTTATTTCTAATACTTTCCCTAATCTCTTTCTTTCA
GGGCAATAATGATACAATGTATCATGCCTCTTTGCACCATTCTAAAGAATAACAGTGATAATTTCTGGGT
TAAGGCAATAGCAATATTTCTGCATATAAATATTTCTGCATATAAATTGTAACTGATGTAAGAGGTTTCA
TATTGCTAATAGCAGCTACAATCCAGCTACCATTCTGCTTTTATTTTATGGTTGGGATAAGGCTGGATTA
TTCTGAGTCCAAGCTAGGCCCTTTTGCTAATCATGTTCATACCTCTTATCTTCCTCCCACAGCTCCTGGG
CAACGTGCTGGTCTGTGTGCTGGCCCATCACTTTGGCAAAGAATTGGGATTCGAACATCGATTGAATTCG
CCACCATGTCTACAGGGGTGCCTTCAGGGTCCAGTGCTGCCACTGGCAGTAATCGAAGACTCCAGCAGAC
ACAGAATCAAGTAGATGAGGTGGTGGACATCATGAGAGTCAATGTGGATAAGGTGTTAGAAAGAGACCAG
AAGCTCTCAGAGCTAGACGACCGCGCAGATGCACTGCAGGCAGGCGCCTCGCAGTTTGAAACAAGTGCTG
CCAAGTTGAAGAGAAAGTATTGGTGGAAGAACTGCAAGATGTGGGCGATAGGGATCAGTGTCCTGGTGAT
TATTGTCATTATCATCATTGTGTGGTGTGTCTCTTCCGGAATGAGTAAAGGAGAAGAACTTTTCACTGGA
GTTGTCCCAATTCTTGTTGAATTAGATGGTGATGTTAATGGGCACAAATTTTCTGTCAGTGGAGAGGGTG
AAGGTGATGCAACATACGGAAAACTTACCCTTAAATTTATTTGCACTACTGGAAAACTACCTGTTCCTTG
GCCAACACTTGTCACTACTTTAACTTATGGTGTTCAATGCTTTTCAAGATACCCAGATCATATGAAACGG
CATGACTTTTTCAAGAGTGCCATGCCCGAAGGTTATGTACAGGAAAGAACTATATTTTTCAAAGATGACG
GGAACTACAAGACACGTGCTGAAGTCAAGTTTGAAGGTGATACCCTTGTTAATAGAATCGAGTTAAAAGG
TATTGATTTTAAAGAAGATGGAAACATTCTTGGACACAAATTGGAATACAACTATAACGATCACCAGGTG
TACATCATGGCAGACAAACAAAAGAATGGAATCAAAGCTAACTTCAAAATTAGACACAACATTGAAGATG
GAGGCGTTCAACTAGCAGACCATTATCAACAAAATACTCCAATTGGCGATGGGCCCGTCCTTTTACCAGA
CAACCATTACCTGTTTACAACTTCTACTCTTTCGAAAGATCCCAACGAAAAGAGAGACCACATGGTCCTT
CTTGAGTTTGTAACAGCTGCTGGGATTACACATGGCATGGATGAACTATACAAATAATGACTCGAGAGAT
CTACGGGTGGCATCCCTGTGACCCCTCCCCAGTGCCTCTCCTGGCCCTGGAAGTTGCCACTCCAGTGCCC
ACCAGCCTTGTCCTAATAAAATTAAGTTGCATCATTTTGTCTGACTAGGTGTCCTTCTATAATATTATGG
GGTGGAGGGGGGTGGTATGGAGCAAGGGGCAAGTTGGGAAGACAACCTGTAGGGCCTGCGGGGTCTATTG
GGAACCAAGCTGGAGTGCAGTGGCACAATCTTGGCTCACTGCAATCTCCGCCTCCTGGGTTCAAGCGATT
CTCCTGCCTCAGCCTCCCGAGTTGTTGGGATTCCAGGCATGCATGACCAGGCTCAGCTAATTTTTGTTTT
TTTGGTAGAGACGGGGTTTCACCATATTGGCCAGGCTGGTCTCCAACTCCTAATCTCAGGTGATCTACCC
ACCTTGGCCTCCCAAATTGCTGGGATTACAGGCGTGAACCACTGCTCCCTTCCCTGTCCTTCTGATTTTG
TAGGTAACCACGTGCGGACCGAGCGGCCGCAGGAACCCCTAGTGATGGAGTTGGCCACTCCCTCTCTGCG
CGCTCGCTCGCTCACTGAGGCCGGGCGACCAAAGGTCGCCCGACGCCCGGGCTTTGCCCGGGCGGCCTCA
GTGAGCGAGCGAGCGCGCAGCTGCCTGCAGGGGCGCCTGATGCGGTATTTTCTCCTTACGCATCTGTGCG
GTATTTCACACCGCATA
[95 nt withheld, positions 3098-3192]
T
[46 nt withheld, positions 3194-3239]
C
[141 nt withheld, positions 3241-3381]
CCTTTGACGTTGGAGTCCACGTTCTTT
[37 nt withheld, positions 3409-3445]
ACTCTATCTCGGGCTATTCTTTTGATTTATAAGGGATTTTGCCGATTTCGGTCTATTGGTTAAAAAATGA
GCTGATTTAACAAAAATTTAACGCGAATTTTAACAAAATATTAACGTTTACAATTTTATGGTGCACTCTC
AGTACAATCTGCTCTGATGCCGCATAGTTAAGCCAGCCCCGACACCCGCCAACACCCGCTGACGCGCCCT
GACGGGCTTGTCTGCTCCCGGCATCCGCTTACAGACAAGCTGTGACCGTCTCCGGGAGCTGCATGTGTCA
GAGGTTTTCACCGTCATCACCGAAACGCGCGAGACGAAAGGGCCTCGTGATACGCCTATTTTTATAGGTT
AATGTCATGATAATAATGGTTTCTTAGACGTCAGGTGGCACTTTTCGGGGAAATGTGCGCGGAACCCCTA
TTTGTTTATTTTTCTAAATACATTCAAATATGTATCCGCTCATGAGACAATAACCCTGATAAATGCTTCA
ATAATATTGAAAAAGGAAGAGTATGAGTATTCAACATTTCCGTGTCGCCCTTATTCCCTTTTTTGCGGCA
TTTTGCCTTCCTGTTTTTGCTCACCCAGAAACGCTGGTGAAAGTAAAAGATGCTGAAGATCAGTTGGGTG
CACGAGTGGGTTACATCGAACTGGATCTCAACAGCGGTAAGATCCTTGAGAGTTTTCGCCCCGAAGAACG
TTTTCCAATGATGAGCACTTTTAAAGTTCTGCTATGTGGCGCGGTATTATCCCGTATTGACGCCGGGCAA
GAGCAACTCGGTCGCCGCATACACTATTCTCAGAATGACTTGGTTGAGTACTCACCAGTCACAGAAAAGC
ATCTTACGGATGGCATGACAGTAAGAGAATTATGCAGTGCTGCCATAACCATGAGTGATAACACTGCGGC
CAACTTACTTCTGACAACGATCGGAGGACCGAAGGAGCTAACCGCTTTTTTGCACAACATGGGGGATCAT
GTAACTCGCCTTGATCGTTGGGAACCGGAGCTGAATGAAGCCATACCAAACGACGAGCGTGACACCACGA
TGCCTGTAGCAATGGCAACAACGTTGCGCAAACTATTAACTGGCGAACTACTTACTCTAGCTTCCCGGCA
ACAATTAATAGACTGGATGGAGGCGGATAAAGTTGCAGGACCACTTCTGCGCTCGGCCCTTCCGGCTGGC
TGGTTTATTGCTGATAAATCTGGAGCCGGTGAGCGTGGGTCTCGCGGTATCATTGCAGCACTGGGGCCAG
ATGGTAAGCCCTCCCGTATCGTAGTTATCTACACGACGGGGAGTCAGGCAACTATGGATGAACGAAATAG
ACAGATCGCTGAGATAGGTGCCTCACTGATTAAGCATTGGTAACTGTCAGACCAAGTTTACTCATATATA
CTTTAGATTGATTTAAAACTTCATTTTTAATTTAAAAGGATCTAGGTGAAGATCCTTTTTGATAATCTCA
TGACCAAAATCCCTTAACGTGAGTTTTCGTTCCACTGAGCGTCAGACCCCGTAGAAAAGATCAAAGGATC
TTCTTGAGATCCTTTTTTTCTGCGCGTAATCTGCTGCTTGCAAACAAAAAAACCACCGCTACCAGCGGTG
GTTTGTTTGCCGGATCAAGAGCTACCAACTCTTTTTCCGAAGGTAACTGGCTTCAGCAGAGCGCAGATAC
CAAATACTGTTCTTCTAGTGTAGCCGTAGTTAGGCCACCACTTCAAGAACTCTGTAGCACCGCCTACATA
CCTCGCTCTGCTAATCCTGTTACCAGTGGCTGCTGCCAGTGGCGATAAGTCGTGTCTTACCGGGTTGGAC
TCAAGACGATAGTTACCGGATAAGGCGCAGCGGTCGGGCTGAACGGGGGGTTCGTGCACACAGCCCAGCT
TGGAGCGAACGACCTACACCGAACTGAGATACCTACAGCGTGAGCTATGAGAAAGCGCCACGCTTCCCGA
AGGGAGAAAGGCGGACAGGTATCCGGTAAGCGGCAGGGTCGGAACAGGAGAGCGCACGAGGGAGCTTCCA
GGGGGAAACGCCTGGTATCTTTATAGTCCTGTCGGGTTTCGCCACCTCTGACTTGAGCGTCGATTTTTGT
GATGCTCGTCAGGGGGGCGGAGCCTATGGAAAAACGCCAGCAACGCGGCCTTTTTACGGTTCCTGGCCTT
TTGCTGGCCTT
